Addgene plasmid #30158: pENTR APLP1 shRNA 3
Depositing lab: Dennis Selkoe & Tracy Young-Pearse. Depositing organization: Brigham and Women's Hospital. Publication: Secreted APP regulates the function of full-length APP in neurite outgrowth through interaction with integrin beta1. Young-Pearse TL, Chen AC, Chang R, Marquez C, Selkoe DJ. Neural Dev. 2008 Jun 23;3:15. doi: 10.1186/1749-8104-3-15. PubMed 18573216.
Backbone
  Vector backbone: pENTR
  Backbone manufacturer: Invitrogen
  Backbone size w/o insert (bp): 2700
  Vector type: Mammalian Expression
Growth in bacteria
  Bacterial resistance: Kanamycin, 50 μg/mL
  Growth temperature: 37°C
  Growth strain: DH5alpha
  Copy number: High Copy
Gene/Insert
  Gene/Insert name: APLP1 shRNA 3
  Insert size (bp): 50
  Cloning method: Restriction Enzyme
  Sequencing primers: 5′ n/a
Terms and licenses: Academic/Nonprofit Terms; Industry Terms: Not Available to Industry
Depositor comments: gcagaccctggaagaacaagt ok
How to cite: pENTR APLP1 shRNA 3 was a gift from Dennis Selkoe & Tracy Young-Pearse (Addgene plasmid # 30158 ; http://n2t.net/addgene:30158 ; RRID:Addgene_30158)
