[The description below was written by a language model from this plasmid's Addgene catalogue record.]
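Description:
pENTR APLP1 shRNA 3 is a small hairpin RNA construct built in the Invitrogen pENTR backbone, a Gateway-style entry vector of about 2.7 kb, and is catalogued as a mammalian expression plasmid. It is maintained in E. coli as a high-copy plasmid under kanamycin selection. No feature table accompanies the record, so the origin of replication, any recombination sites and other backbone elements are not individually documented. pENTR entry vectors generally carry attL sites that allow the cassette to be transferred into destination vectors by LR recombination, but the record does not confirm this arrangement for this particular plasmid.

The insert is a roughly 50 bp shRNA-encoding sequence, introduced by restriction enzyme cloning. It is the third in a series of hairpins directed against APLP1 (amyloid precursor-like protein 1), a member of the amyloid precursor protein family. Once transcribed in mammalian cells, a hairpin of this kind is processed by the RNA interference machinery into a short interfering RNA that knocks down the target transcript. The record does not state the promoter driving the hairpin, although shRNA entry vectors typically use an RNA polymerase III promoter such as U6 or H1. The species of the targeted APLP1 transcript is also not given, and no reporter or mammalian selection marker is listed.

The associated publication concerns how secreted APP regulates full-length APP function in neurite outgrowth through interaction with integrin beta1. This suggests the plasmid was used for loss-of-function experiments on APP family members in neuronal cells, either by direct delivery or as a source for moving the hairpin cassette into other vectors.
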