>Addgene plasmid #30158 | pENTR APLP1 shRNA 3 | addgene partial sequence | sequence record 35903 | M13pUC-fwd 5'-CCCAGTCACGACGTTGTAAAACG-3'
AATAATGATTTTATTTTGACTGATAGTGACCTGTTCGTTGCAACAAATTGATGAGCAATGCTTTTTTATA
ATGCCAACTTTGTACAAAAAAGCAGGCTTTAAAGGAACCAATTCAGTCGACTGGATCCGGTACCAAGGTC
GGGCAGGAAGAGGGCCTATTTCCCATGATTCCTTCATATTTGCATATACGATACAAGGCTGTTAGAGAGA
TAATTAGAATTAATTTGACTGTAAACACAAAGATATTAGTACAAAATACGTGACGTAGAAAGTAATAATT
TCTTGGGTAGTTTGCAGTTTTAAAATTATGTTTTAAAATGGACTATCATATGCTTACCGTAACTTGAAAG
TATTTCGATTTCTTGGCTTTATATATCTTGTGGAAAGGACGAAACACCGCAGACCCTGGAAGAACAAGTC
GAAACTTGTTCTTCCAGGGTCTGCTTTTTTCTAGACCCAGCTTTCTTGTACAAAGTTGGCATTATAAGAA
AGCATTGCTTATCAATTTGTTGCAACGAACAGGTCACTATCAGTCAAAATAAAATCATTATTTGCCATCC
AGCTGATATCCCCTATAGTGAGTCGTATTACATGGTCATAGCTGTTTCCTGGCAGCTCTGGCCCGTGTCT
CAAAATCTCTGATGTTACATTGCACAAGATAAAAATATATCATCATGAACAATAAAACTGTCTGCTTACA
TAAACAGTAATACAAGGGGTGTTATGAGCCATATTCAACGGGAAACGTCGAGGCCGCGATTAAATTCCAA
CATGGATGCTGATTTATATGGGTATAAATGGGCTCGCGATAATGTCGGGCAATCAGGTGCGACAATCTAT
CGCTTGTATGGGAAGCCCGATGCGCCAGAGTTGTTTCTGAAACATGGCAAAGGTAGCGTTGCCAATGATG
TTAC
